Addgene plasmid #70659: lentiCRISPR - Amplicon, BCR/ABL sgRNA 1
Purpose: Expresses human codon-optimized Cas9 protein and puromycin resistance from EFS promoter and an intergenic BCR/ABL-targeting sgRNA element from U6 promoter. Lentiviral backbone
Depositing lab: David Sabatini. Depositing organization: Whitehead Institute for Biomedical Research. Publication: Identification and characterization of essential genes in the human genome. Wang T, Birsoy K, Hughes NW, Krupczak KM, Post Y, Wei JJ, Lander ES, Sabatini DM. Science. 2015 Oct 15. pii: aac7041. 10.1126/science.aac7041 PubMed 26472758.
Backbone
  Vector backbone: lentiCRISPR v1
  Vector type: Mammalian Expression, Lentiviral, CRISPR
Growth in bacteria
  Bacterial resistance: Ampicillin, 100 μg/mL
  Growth temperature: 37°C
  Growth strain: NEB Stable
  Copy number: Unknown
Gene/Insert
  Gene/Insert name: sgRNA against BCR/ABLamplicon found in CML-derived K562 cell line
  gRNA/shRNA sequence: GGATGACAGATGATGGATGG
Terms and licenses: Academic/Nonprofit Terms; Industry Terms: Not Available to Industry
How to cite: lentiCRISPR - Amplicon, BCR/ABL sgRNA 1 was a gift from David Sabatini (Addgene plasmid # 70659 ; http://n2t.net/addgene:70659 ; RRID:Addgene_70659)
