[The description below was written by a language model from this plasmid's Addgene catalogue record and the feature table of its GenBank file.]
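Description:
lentiCRISPR - Amplicon, BCR/ABL sgRNA 1 is an 11.6 kb all-in-one lentiviral CRISPR plasmid built on the lentiCRISPR v1 backbone for delivering Cas9 and a single guide RNA to mammalian cells. It is propagated in E. coli through a high-copy ColE1/pUC-type origin with ampicillin resistance (bla), and the backbone also carries an f1 origin, an SV40 origin and poly(A) signal, and lac/T7/T3 promoter remnants flanking the viral cassette. The transfer region has a third-generation layout. An RSV promoter drives a truncated HIV-1 5' LTR, followed by the Psi packaging signal, the RRE for Rev-dependent RNA export, and cPPT/CTS. It ends in a WPRE and a self-inactivating Delta-U3 3' LTR, so the integrated provirus lacks LTR promoter activity.

Two expression units sit within the viral genome. A human U6 RNA polymerase III promoter transcribes a guide fused to the Streptococcus pyogenes gRNA scaffold. The guide targets an intergenic site within the BCR/ABL amplicon found in the CML-derived K562 cell line. Downstream, the EF-1-alpha core (EFS) promoter drives a single open reading frame that begins with a Kozak sequence and encodes FLAG-tagged, human codon-optimized Cas9. Cas9 is flanked by SV40 and nucleoplasmin nuclear localization signals and is joined through a P2A ribosome-skipping peptide to puromycin N-acetyltransferase. Transduced cells can therefore be selected with puromycin while producing Cas9 as a separate protein.

Because the guide cuts non-coding DNA in an amplified region, the construct appears suited to examining the effects of Cas9 cleavage at multi-copy loci, independent of gene disruption. This fits the associated study of essential genes in the human genome, although the record does not state the experimental use.
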