LOCUS       Exported 11589 bp ds-DNA circular SYN 13-MAY-2021
DEFINITION  Expresses human codon-optimized Cas9 protein and puromycin
            resistance from EFS promoter and an intergenic BCR/ABL-targeting
            sgRNA element from U6 promoter. Lentiviral backbone.
ACCESSION   .
VERSION     .
KEYWORDS    lentiCRISPR - Amplicon, BCR/ABL sgRNA 1
SOURCE      synthetic DNA construct
  ORGANISM  synthetic DNA construct
REFERENCE   1 (bases 1 to 11589)
  AUTHORS   Wang T, Birsoy K, Hughes NW, Krupczak KM, Post Y, Wei JJ, Lander ES,
            Sabatini DM
  TITLE     Identification and characterization of essential genes in the human
            genome.
  JOURNAL   Science. 2015 Oct 15. pii: aac7041.
  PUBMED    26472758
REFERENCE   2 (bases 1 to 11589)
  AUTHORS   .
  TITLE     Direct Submission
  JOURNAL   Exported May 13, 2021 from SnapGene Server 1.1.58
            http://www.snapgene.com
FEATURES             Location/Qualifiers
     source          1..11589
                     /organism="synthetic DNA construct"
                     /mol_type="other DNA"
     promoter        5..231
                     /label=RSV promoter
                     /note="Rous sarcoma virus enhancer/promoter"
     LTR             232..412
                     /label=5' LTR (truncated)
                     /note="truncated 5' long terminal repeat (LTR) from HIV-1"
     misc_feature    459..584
                     /label=HIV-1 Psi
                     /note="packaging signal of human immunodeficiency virus
                     type 1"
     misc_feature    1077..1310
                     /label=RRE
                     /note="The Rev response element (RRE) of HIV-1 allows for
                     Rev-dependent mRNA export from the nucleus to the
                     cytoplasm."
     CDS             1495..1539
                     /codon_start=1
                     /product="antigenic peptide corresponding to amino acids
                     655 to 669 of the HIV envelope protein gp41 (Lutje Hulsik
                     et al., 2013)"
                     /label=gp41 peptide
                     /note="recognized by the 2H10 single-chain llama nanobody"
                     /translation="KNEQELLELDKWASL"
     promoter        1717..1957
                     /label=U6 promoter
                     /note="RNA polymerase III promoter for human U6 snRNA"
     primer_bind     1717..1737
                     /label=hU6-F
                     /note="Human U6 promoter, forward primer"
     primer_bind     1888..1907
                     /label=LKO.1 5'
                     /note="Human U6 promoter, forward primer"
     misc_RNA        1986..2061
                     /label=gRNA scaffold
                     /note="guide RNA scaffold for the Streptococcus pyogenes
                     CRISPR/Cas9 system"
     misc_feature    2109..2226
                     /label=cPPT/CTS
                     /note="central polypurine tract and central termination
                     sequence of HIV-1"
     promoter        2295..2506
                     /label=EF-1-alpha core promoter
                     /note="core promoter for human elongation factor
                     EF-1-alpha"
     regulatory      2526..2535
                     /regulatory_class="other"
                     /note="vertebrate consensus sequence for strong initiation
                     of translation (Kozak, 1987)"
     CDS             2535..2558
                     /codon_start=1
                     /product="FLAG(R) epitope tag, followed by an enterokinase
                     cleavage site"
                     /label=FLAG
                     /translation="DYKDDDDK"
     CDS             2565..2585
                     /codon_start=1
                     /product="nuclear localization signal of SV40 (simian virus
                     40) large T antigen"
                     /label=SV40 NLS
                     /translation="PKKKRKV"
     CDS             2610..6710
                     /codon_start=1
                     /product="Cas9 (Csn1) endonuclease from the Streptococcus
                     pyogenes Type II CRISPR/Cas system"
                     /label=Cas9
                     /note="generates RNA-guided double strand breaks in DNA"
                     /translation="DKKYSIGLDIGTNSVGWAVITDEYKVPSKKFKVLGNTDRHSIKKN
                     LIGALLFDSGETAEATRLKRTARRRYTRRKNRICYLQEIFSNEMAKVDDSFFHRLEESF
                     LVEEDKKHERHPIFGNIVDEVAYHEKYPTIYHLRKKLVDSTDKADLRLIYLALAHMIKF
                     RGHFLIEGDLNPDNSDVDKLFIQLVQTYNQLFEENPINASGVDAKAILSARLSKSRRLE
                     NLIAQLPGEKKNGLFGNLIALSLGLTPNFKSNFDLAEDAKLQLSKDTYDDDLDNLLAQI
                     GDQYADLFLAAKNLSDAILLSDILRVNTEITKAPLSASMIKRYDEHHQDLTLLKALVRQ
                     QLPEKYKEIFFDQSKNGYAGYIDGGASQEEFYKFIKPILEKMDGTEELLVKLNREDLLR
                     KQRTFDNGSIPHQIHLGELHAILRRQEDFYPFLKDNREKIEKILTFRIPYYVGPLARGN
                     SRFAWMTRKSEETITPWNFEEVVDKGASAQSFIERMTNFDKNLPNEKVLPKHSLLYEYF
                     TVYNELTKVKYVTEGMRKPAFLSGEQKKAIVDLLFKTNRKVTVKQLKEDYFKKIECFDS
                     VEISGVEDRFNASLGTYHDLLKIIKDKDFLDNEENEDILEDIVLTLTLFEDREMIEERL
                     KTYAHLFDDKVMKQLKRRRYTGWGRLSRKLINGIRDKQSGKTILDFLKSDGFANRNFMQ
                     LIHDDSLTFKEDIQKAQVSGQGDSLHEHIANLAGSPAIKKGILQTVKVVDELVKVMGRH
                     KPENIVIEMARENQTTQKGQKNSRERMKRIEEGIKELGSQILKEHPVENTQLQNEKLYL
                     YYLQNGRDMYVDQELDINRLSDYDVDHIVPQSFLKDDSIDNKVLTRSDKNRGKSDNVPS
                     EEVVKKMKNYWRQLLNAKLITQRKFDNLTKAERGGLSELDKAGFIKRQLVETRQITKHV
                     AQILDSRMNTKYDENDKLIREVKVITLKSKLVSDFRKDFQFYKVREINNYHHAHDAYLN
                     AVVGTALIKKYPKLESEFVYGDYKVYDVRKMIAKSEQEIGKATAKYFFYSNIMNFFKTE
                     ITLANGEIRKRPLIETNGETGEIVWDKGRDFATVRKVLSMPQVNIVKKTEVQTGGFSKE
                     SILPKRNSDKLIARKKDWDPKKYGGFDSPTVAYSVLVVAKVEKGKSKKLKSVKELLGIT
                     IMERSSFEKNPIDFLEAKGYKEVKKDLIIKLPKYSLFELENGRKRMLASAGELQKGNEL
                     ALPSKYVNFLYLASHYEKLKGSPEDNEQKQLFVEQHKHYLDEIIEQISEFSKRVILADA
                     NLDKVLSAYNKHRDKPIREQAENIIHLFTLTNLGAPAAFKYFDTTIDRKRYTSTKEVLD
                     ATLIHQSITGLYETRIDLSQLGGD"
     CDS             6711..6758
                     /codon_start=1
                     /product="bipartite nuclear localization signal from
                     nucleoplasmin"
                     /label=nucleoplasmin NLS
                     /translation="KRPAATKKAGQAKKKK"
     CDS             6774..6830
                     /codon_start=1
                     /product="2A peptide from porcine teschovirus-1
                     polyprotein"
                     /label=P2A
                     /note="Eukaryotic ribosomes fail to insert a peptide bond
                     between the Gly and Pro residues, yielding separate
                     polypeptides."
                     /translation="ATNFSLLKQAGDVEENPGP"
     CDS             6831..7430
                     /codon_start=1
                     /gene="pac from Streptomyces alboniger"
                     /product="puromycin N-acetyltransferase"
                     /label=PuroR
                     /note="confers resistance to puromycin"
                     /translation="MTEYKPTVRLATRDDVPRAVRTLAAAFADYPATRHTVDPDRHIER
                     VTELQELFLTRVGLDIGKVWVADDGAAVAVWTTPESVEAGAVFAEIGPRMAELSGSRLA
                     AQQQMEGLLAPHRPKEPAWFLATVGVSPDHQGKGLGSAVVLPGVEAAERAGVPAFLETS
                     APRNLPFYERLGFTVTADVEVPEGPRTWCMTRKPGA"
     primer_bind     complement(6831..6850)
                     /label=Puro-R
                     /note="Puromycin resistance gene, reverse primer. Also
                     called puro-variant-R"
     primer_bind     7327..7347
                     /label=Puro-F
                     /note="Puromycin resistance gene, forward primer"
     misc_feature    7446..8034
                     /label=WPRE
                     /note="woodchuck hepatitis virus posttranscriptional
                     regulatory element"
     primer_bind     complement(7499..7519)
                     /label=WPRE-R
                     /note="WPRE, reverse primer"
     CDS             complement(7917..7928)
                     /codon_start=1
                     /product="Factor Xa recognition and cleavage site"
                     /label=Factor Xa site
                     /translation="IEGR"
     LTR             8106..8339
                     /label=3' LTR (Delta-U3)
                     /note="self-inactivating 3' long terminal repeat (LTR) from
                     HIV-1"
     polyA_signal    8417..8538
                     /label=SV40 poly(A) signal
                     /note="SV40 polyadenylation signal"
     primer_bind     complement(8454..8473)
                     /label=SV40pA-R
                     /note="SV40 polyA, reverse primer"
     primer_bind     8508..8527
                     /label=EBV-rev
                     /note="SV40 polyA terminator, reverse primer"
     rep_origin      8578..8713
                     /label=SV40 ori
                     /note="SV40 origin of replication"
     primer_bind     8640..8659
                     /label=SV40pro-F
                     /note="SV40 promoter/origin, forward primer"
     primer_bind     complement(8733..8752)
                     /label=T7
                     /note="T7 promoter, forward primer"
     promoter        complement(8734..8752)
                     /label=T7 promoter
                     /note="promoter for bacteriophage T7 RNA polymerase"
     primer_bind     complement(8762..8779)
                     /label=M13 Forward
                     /note="In lacZ gene. Also called M13-F20 or M13 (-21)
                     Forward"
     primer_bind     complement(8762..8778)
                     /label=M13 fwd
                     /note="common sequencing primer, one of multiple similar
                     variants"
     primer_bind     complement(8771..8793)
                     /label=M13/pUC Forward
                     /note="In lacZ gene"
     rep_origin      8920..9375
                     /direction=RIGHT
                     /label=f1 ori
                     /note="f1 bacteriophage origin of replication; arrow
                     indicates direction of (+) strand synthesis"
     primer_bind     complement(9007..9026)
                     /label=F1ori-R
                     /note="F1 origin, reverse primer"
     primer_bind     9217..9238
                     /label=F1ori-F
                     /note="F1 origin, forward primer"
     promoter        9401..9505
                     /gene="bla"
                     /label=AmpR promoter
     CDS             9506..10366
                     /codon_start=1
                     /gene="bla"
                     /product="beta-lactamase"
                     /label=AmpR
                     /note="confers resistance to ampicillin, carbenicillin, and
                     related antibiotics"
                     /translation="MSIQHFRVALIPFFAAFCLPVFAHPETLVKVKDAEDQLGARVGYI
                     ELDLNSGKILESFRPEERFPMMSTFKVLLCGAVLSRIDAGQEQLGRRIHYSQNDLVEYS
                     PVTEKHLTDGMTVRELCSAAITMSDNTAANLLLTTIGGPKELTAFLHNMGDHVTRLDRW
                     EPELNEAIPNDERDTTMPVAMATTLRKLLTGELLTLASRQQLIDWMEADKVAGPLLRSA
                     LPAGWFIADKSGAGERGSRGIIAALGPDGKPSRIVVIYTTGSQATMDERNRQIAEIGAS
                     LIKHW"
     primer_bind     complement(9724..9743)
                     /label=Amp-R
                     /note="Ampicillin resistance gene, reverse primer"
     rep_origin      10537..11125
                     /direction=RIGHT
                     /label=ori
                     /note="high-copy-number ColE1/pMB1/pBR322/pUC origin of
                     replication"
     primer_bind     11026..11045
                     /label=pBR322ori-F
                     /note="pBR322 origin, forward primer"
     primer_bind     11279..11296
                     /label=L4440
                     /note="L4440 vector, forward primer"
     protein_bind    11413..11434
                     /label=CAP binding site
                     /bound_moiety="E. coli catabolite activator protein"
                     /note="CAP binding activates transcription in the presence
                     of cAMP."
     promoter        11449..11479
                     /label=lac promoter
                     /note="promoter for the E. coli lac operon"
     protein_bind    11487..11503
                     /label=lac operator
                     /bound_moiety="lac repressor encoded by lacI"
                     /note="The lac repressor binds to the lac operator to
                     inhibit transcription in E. coli. This inhibition can be
                     relieved by adding lactose or
                     isopropyl-beta-D-thiogalactopyranoside (IPTG)."
     primer_bind     11492..11514
                     /label=M13/pUC Reverse
                     /note="In lacZ gene"
     primer_bind     11511..11527
                     /label=M13 rev
                     /note="common sequencing primer, one of multiple similar
                     variants"
     primer_bind     11511..11527
                     /label=M13 Reverse
                     /note="In lacZ gene. Also called M13-rev"
     primer_bind     11546..11566
                     /label=T3
                     /note="T3 promoter, forward primer"
     promoter        11548..11566
                     /label=T3 promoter
                     /note="promoter for bacteriophage T3 RNA polymerase"
ORIGIN
        1 ttaatgtagt cttatgcaat actcttgtag tcttgcaaca tggtaacgat gagttagcaa
       61 catgccttac aaggagagaa aaagcaccgt gcatgccgat tggtggaagt aaggtggtac
      121 gatcgtgcct tattaggaag gcaacagacg ggtctgacat ggattggacg aaccactgaa
      181 ttgccgcatt gcagagatat tgtatttaag tgcctagctc gatacataaa cgggtctctc
      241 tggttagacc agatctgagc ctgggagctc tctggctaac tagggaaccc actgcttaag
      301 cctcaataaa gcttgccttg agtgcttcaa gtagtgtgtg cccgtctgtt gtgtgactct
      361 ggtaactaga gatccctcag acccttttag tcagtgtgga aaatctctag cagtggcgcc
      421 cgaacaggga cttgaaagcg aaagggaaac cagaggagct ctctcgacgc aggactcggc
      481 ttgctgaagc gcgcacggca agaggcgagg ggcggcgact ggtgagtacg ccaaaaattt
      541 tgactagcgg aggctagaag gagagagatg ggtgcgagag cgtcagtatt aagcggggga
      601 gaattagatc gcgatgggaa aaaattcggt taaggccagg gggaaagaaa aaatataaat
      661 taaaacatat agtatgggca agcagggagc tagaacgatt cgcagttaat cctggcctgt
      721 tagaaacatc agaaggctgt agacaaatac tgggacagct acaaccatcc cttcagacag
      781 gatcagaaga acttagatca ttatataata cagtagcaac cctctattgt gtgcatcaaa
      841 ggatagagat aaaagacacc aaggaagctt tagacaagat agaggaagag caaaacaaaa
      901 gtaagaccac cgcacagcaa gcggccgctg atcttcagac ctggaggagg agatatgagg
      961 gacaattgga gaagtgaatt atataaatat aaagtagtaa aaattgaacc attaggagta
     1021 gcacccacca aggcaaagag aagagtggtg cagagagaaa aaagagcagt gggaatagga
     1081 gctttgttcc ttgggttctt gggagcagca ggaagcacta tgggcgcagc gtcaatgacg
     1141 ctgacggtac aggccagaca attattgtct ggtatagtgc agcagcagaa caatttgctg
     1201 agggctattg aggcgcaaca gcatctgttg caactcacag tctggggcat caagcagctc
     1261 caggcaagaa tcctggctgt ggaaagatac ctaaaggatc aacagctcct ggggatttgg
     1321 ggttgctctg gaaaactcat ttgcaccact gctgtgcctt ggaatgctag ttggagtaat
     1381 aaatctctgg aacagatttg gaatcacacg acctggatgg agtgggacag agaaattaac
     1441 aattacacaa gcttaataca ctccttaatt gaagaatcgc aaaaccagca agaaaagaat
     1501 gaacaagaat tattggaatt agataaatgg gcaagtttgt ggaattggtt taacataaca
     1561 aattggctgt ggtatataaa attattcata atgatagtag gaggcttggt aggtttaaga
     1621 atagtttttg ctgtactttc tatagtgaat agagttaggc agggatattc accattatcg
     1681 tttcagaccc acctcccaac cccgagggga cccagagagg gcctatttcc catgattcct
     1741 tcatatttgc atatacgata caaggctgtt agagagataa ttagaattaa tttgactgta
     1801 aacacaaaga tattagtaca aaatacgtga cgtagaaagt aataatttct tgggtagttt
     1861 gcagttttaa aattatgttt taaaatggac tatcatatgc ttaccgtaac ttgaaagtat
     1921 ttcgatttct tggctttata tatcttgtgg aaaggacgaa acaccggatg acagatgatg
     1981 gatgggtttt agagctagaa atagcaagtt aaaataaggc tagtccgtta tcaacttgaa
     2041 aaagtggcac cgagtcggtg cttttttgaa ttctagatct tgagacaaat ggcagtattc
     2101 atccacaatt ttaaaagaaa aggggggatt ggggggtaca gtgcagggga aagaatagta
     2161 gacataatag caacagacat acaaactaaa gaattacaaa aacaaattac aaaaattcaa
     2221 aattttcggg tttattacag ggacagcaga gatccacttt ggcgccggct cgagtggctc
     2281 cggtgcccgt cagtgggcag agcgcacatc gcccacagtc cccgagaagt tggggggagg
     2341 ggtcggcaat tgaaccggtg cctagagaag gtggcgcggg gtaaactggg aaagtgatgt
     2401 cgtgtactgg ctccgccttt ttcccgaggg tgggggagaa ccgtatataa gtgcagtagt
     2461 cgccgtgaac gttctttttc gcaacgggtt tgccgccaga acacaggtgt cgtgacgcgg
     2521 gatccgccac catggattac aaagacgatg acgataagat ggccccaaag aagaagcgga
     2581 aggtcggtat ccacggagtc ccagcagccg acaagaagta cagcatcggc ctggacatcg
     2641 gcaccaactc tgtgggctgg gccgtgatca ccgacgagta caaggtgccc agcaagaaat
     2701 tcaaggtgct gggcaacacc gaccggcaca gcatcaagaa gaacctgatc ggagccctgc
     2761 tgttcgacag cggcgaaaca gccgaggcca cccggctgaa gagaaccgcc agaagaagat
     2821 acaccagacg gaagaaccgg atctgctatc tgcaagagat cttcagcaac gagatggcca
     2881 aggtggacga cagcttcttc cacagactgg aagagtcctt cctggtggaa gaggataaga
     2941 agcacgagcg gcaccccatc ttcggcaaca tcgtggacga ggtggcctac cacgagaagt
     3001 accccaccat ctaccacctg agaaagaaac tggtggacag caccgacaag gccgacctgc
     3061 ggctgatcta tctggccctg gcccacatga tcaagttccg gggccacttc ctgatcgagg
     3121 gcgacctgaa ccccgacaac agcgacgtgg acaagctgtt catccagctg gtgcagacct
     3181 acaaccagct gttcgaggaa aaccccatca acgccagcgg cgtggacgcc aaggccatcc
     3241 tgtctgccag actgagcaag agcagacggc tggaaaatct gatcgcccag ctgcccggcg
     3301 agaagaagaa tggcctgttc ggaaacctga ttgccctgag cctgggcctg acccccaact
     3361 tcaagagcaa cttcgacctg gccgaggatg ccaaactgca gctgagcaag gacacctacg
     3421 acgacgacct ggacaacctg ctggcccaga tcggcgacca gtacgccgac ctgtttctgg
     3481 ccgccaagaa cctgtccgac gccatcctgc tgagcgacat cctgagagtg aacaccgaga
     3541 tcaccaaggc ccccctgagc gcctctatga tcaagagata cgacgagcac caccaggacc
     3601 tgaccctgct gaaagctctc gtgcggcagc agctgcctga gaagtacaaa gagattttct
     3661 tcgaccagag caagaacggc tacgccggct acattgacgg cggagccagc caggaagagt
     3721 tctacaagtt catcaagccc atcctggaaa agatggacgg caccgaggaa ctgctcgtga
     3781 agctgaacag agaggacctg ctgcggaagc agcggacctt cgacaacggc agcatccccc
     3841 accagatcca cctgggagag ctgcacgcca ttctgcggcg gcaggaagat ttttacccat
     3901 tcctgaagga caaccgggaa aagatcgaga agatcctgac cttccgcatc ccctactacg
     3961 tgggccctct ggccagggga aacagcagat tcgcctggat gaccagaaag agcgaggaaa
     4021 ccatcacccc ctggaacttc gaggaagtgg tggacaaggg cgcttccgcc cagagcttca
     4081 tcgagcggat gaccaacttc gataagaacc tgcccaacga gaaggtgctg cccaagcaca
     4141 gcctgctgta cgagtacttc accgtgtata acgagctgac caaagtgaaa tacgtgaccg
     4201 agggaatgag aaagcccgcc ttcctgagcg gcgagcagaa aaaggccatc gtggacctgc
     4261 tgttcaagac caaccggaaa gtgaccgtga agcagctgaa agaggactac ttcaagaaaa
     4321 tcgagtgctt cgactccgtg gaaatctccg gcgtggaaga tcggttcaac gcctccctgg
     4381 gcacatacca cgatctgctg aaaattatca aggacaagga cttcctggac aatgaggaaa
     4441 acgaggacat tctggaagat atcgtgctga ccctgacact gtttgaggac agagagatga
     4501 tcgaggaacg gctgaaaacc tatgcccacc tgttcgacga caaagtgatg aagcagctga
     4561 agcggcggag atacaccggc tggggcaggc tgagccggaa gctgatcaac ggcatccggg
     4621 acaagcagtc cggcaagaca atcctggatt tcctgaagtc cgacggcttc gccaacagaa
     4681 acttcatgca gctgatccac gacgacagcc tgacctttaa agaggacatc cagaaagccc
     4741 aggtgtccgg ccagggcgat agcctgcacg agcacattgc caatctggcc ggcagccccg
     4801 ccattaagaa gggcatcctg cagacagtga aggtggtgga cgagctcgtg aaagtgatgg
     4861 gccggcacaa gcccgagaac atcgtgatcg aaatggccag agagaaccag accacccaga
     4921 agggacagaa gaacagccgc gagagaatga agcggatcga agagggcatc aaagagctgg
     4981 gcagccagat cctgaaagaa caccccgtgg aaaacaccca gctgcagaac gagaagctgt
     5041 acctgtacta cctgcagaat gggcgggata tgtacgtgga ccaggaactg gacatcaacc
     5101 ggctgtccga ctacgatgtg gaccatatcg tgcctcagag ctttctgaag gacgactcca
     5161 tcgacaacaa ggtgctgacc agaagcgaca agaaccgggg caagagcgac aacgtgccct
     5221 ccgaagaggt cgtgaagaag atgaagaact actggcggca gctgctgaac gccaagctga
     5281 ttacccagag aaagttcgac aatctgacca aggccgagag aggcggcctg agcgaactgg
     5341 ataaggccgg cttcatcaag agacagctgg tggaaacccg gcagatcaca aagcacgtgg
     5401 cacagatcct ggactcccgg atgaacacta agtacgacga gaatgacaag ctgatccggg
     5461 aagtgaaagt gatcaccctg aagtccaagc tggtgtccga tttccggaag gatttccagt
     5521 tttacaaagt gcgcgagatc aacaactacc accacgccca cgacgcctac ctgaacgccg
     5581 tcgtgggaac cgccctgatc aaaaagtacc ctaagctgga aagcgagttc gtgtacggcg
     5641 actacaaggt gtacgacgtg cggaagatga tcgccaagag cgagcaggaa atcggcaagg
     5701 ctaccgccaa gtacttcttc tacagcaaca tcatgaactt tttcaagacc gagattaccc
     5761 tggccaacgg cgagatccgg aagcggcctc tgatcgagac aaacggcgaa accggggaga
     5821 tcgtgtggga taagggccgg gattttgcca ccgtgcggaa agtgctgagc atgccccaag
     5881 tgaatatcgt gaaaaagacc gaggtgcaga caggcggctt cagcaaagag tctatcctgc
     5941 ccaagaggaa cagcgataag ctgatcgcca gaaagaagga ctgggaccct aagaagtacg
     6001 gcggcttcga cagccccacc gtggcctatt ctgtgctggt ggtggccaaa gtggaaaagg
     6061 gcaagtccaa gaaactgaag agtgtgaaag agctgctggg gatcaccatc atggaaagaa
     6121 gcagcttcga gaagaatccc atcgactttc tggaagccaa gggctacaaa gaagtgaaaa
     6181 aggacctgat catcaagctg cctaagtact ccctgttcga gctggaaaac ggccggaaga
     6241 gaatgctggc ctctgccggc gaactgcaga agggaaacga actggccctg ccctccaaat
     6301 atgtgaactt cctgtacctg gccagccact atgagaagct gaagggctcc cccgaggata
     6361 atgagcagaa acagctgttt gtggaacagc acaagcacta cctggacgag atcatcgagc
     6421 agatcagcga gttctccaag agagtgatcc tggccgacgc taatctggac aaagtgctgt
     6481 ccgcctacaa caagcaccgg gataagccca tcagagagca ggccgagaat atcatccacc
     6541 tgtttaccct gaccaatctg ggagcccctg ccgccttcaa gtactttgac accaccatcg
     6601 accggaagag gtacaccagc accaaagagg tgctggacgc caccctgatc caccagagca
     6661 tcaccggcct gtacgagaca cggatcgacc tgtctcagct gggaggcgac aagcgtcctg
     6721 ctgctactaa gaaagctggt caagctaaga aaaagaaagc tagcggcagc ggcgccacca
     6781 acttcagcct gctgaagcag gccggcgacg tggaggagaa ccccggcccc atgaccgagt
     6841 acaagcccac ggtgcgcctc gccacccgcg acgacgtccc cagggccgta cgcaccctcg
     6901 ccgccgcgtt cgccgactac cccgccacgc gccacaccgt cgatccggac cgccacatcg
     6961 agcgggtcac cgagctgcaa gaactcttcc tcacgcgcgt cgggctcgac atcggcaagg
     7021 tgtgggtcgc ggacgacggc gcggccgtgg cggtctggac cacgccggag agcgtcgaag
     7081 cgggggcggt gttcgccgag atcggcccgc gcatggccga gttgagcggt tcccggctgg
     7141 ccgcgcagca acagatggaa ggcctcctgg cgccgcaccg gcccaaggag cccgcgtggt
     7201 tcctggccac cgtcggagtc tcgcccgacc accagggcaa gggtctgggc agcgccgtcg
     7261 tgctccccgg agtggaggcg gccgagcgcg ccggggtgcc cgccttcctg gagacctccg
     7321 cgccccgcaa cctccccttc tacgagcggc tcggcttcac cgtcaccgcc gacgtcgagg
     7381 tgcccgaagg accgcgcacc tggtgcatga cccgcaagcc cggtgcctga acgcgttaag
     7441 tcgacaatca acctctggat tacaaaattt gtgaaagatt gactggtatt cttaactatg
     7501 ttgctccttt tacgctatgt ggatacgctg ctttaatgcc tttgtatcat gctattgctt
     7561 cccgtatggc tttcattttc tcctccttgt ataaatcctg gttgctgtct ctttatgagg
     7621 agttgtggcc cgttgtcagg caacgtggcg tggtgtgcac tgtgtttgct gacgcaaccc
     7681 ccactggttg gggcattgcc accacctgtc agctcctttc cgggactttc gctttccccc
     7741 tccctattgc cacggcggaa ctcatcgccg cctgccttgc ccgctgctgg acaggggctc
     7801 ggctgttggg cactgacaat tccgtggtgt tgtcggggaa atcatcgtcc tttccttggc
     7861 tgctcgcctg tgttgccacc tggattctgc gcgggacgtc cttctgctac gtcccttcgg
     7921 ccctcaatcc agcggacctt ccttcccgcg gcctgctgcc ggctctgcgg cctcttccgc
     7981 gtcttcgcct tcgccctcag acgagtcgga tctccctttg ggccgcctcc ccgcgtcgac
     8041 tttaagacca atgacttaca aggcagctgt agatcttagc cactttttaa aagaaaaggg
     8101 gggactggaa gggctaattc actcccaacg aagacaagat ctgctttttg cttgtactgg
     8161 gtctctctgg ttagaccaga tctgagcctg ggagctctct ggctaactag ggaacccact
     8221 gcttaagcct caataaagct tgccttgagt gcttcaagta gtgtgtgccc gtctgttgtg
     8281 tgactctggt aactagagat ccctcagacc cttttagtca gtgtggaaaa tctctagcag
     8341 tacgtatagt agttcatgtc atcttattat tcagtattta taacttgcaa agaaatgaat
     8401 atcagagagt gagaggaact tgtttattgc agcttataat ggttacaaat aaagcaatag
     8461 catcacaaat ttcacaaata aagcattttt ttcactgcat tctagttgtg gtttgtccaa
     8521 actcatcaat gtatcttatc atgtctggct ctagctatcc cgcccctaac tccgcccatc
     8581 ccgcccctaa ctccgcccag ttccgcccat tctccgcccc atggctgact aatttttttt
     8641 atttatgcag aggccgaggc cgcctcggcc tctgagctat tccagaagta gtgaggaggc
     8701 ttttttggag gcctagggac gtacccaatt cgccctatag tgagtcgtat tacgcgcgct
     8761 cactggccgt cgttttacaa cgtcgtgact gggaaaaccc tggcgttacc caacttaatc
     8821 gccttgcagc acatccccct ttcgccagct ggcgtaatag cgaagaggcc cgcaccgatc
     8881 gcccttccca acagttgcgc agcctgaatg gcgaatgggn nnnnnnnnnn nnnnnnnnnn
     8941 nnnnnnnnnn nnnnnnnnnn nnnnnnnnnn nnnnnnnnnn nnnnnnnnnn nnnnnnnnnn
     9001 nnnnnnnnnn nnnnnnnnnn nnnnnnnnnn nnnnnnnnnn nnncnnnnnn nnnnnnnnnn
     9061 nnnnnnnnnn nnnnnnnnnn nnnnnnnnnn nnnnnnnnnn nnnnnnnnnn nnnnnnnnnn
     9121 nnnnnnnnnn nnnnnannnn nnnnnnnnnn nnnnnnnnnn nnnnnnnnnn nnnnnnnnnn
     9181 nnnnnccttt gacgttggag tccacgttct ttaatagtgg actcttgttc caaactggaa
     9241 caacactcaa ccctatctcg gtctattctt ttgatttata agggattttg ccgatttcgg
     9301 cctattggtt aaaaaatgag ctgatttaac aaaaatttaa cgcgaatttt aacaaaatat
     9361 taacgcttac aatttaggtg gcacttttcg gggaaatgtg cgcggaaccc ctatttgttt
     9421 atttttctaa atacattcaa atatgtatcc gctcatgaga caataaccct gataaatgct
     9481 tcaataatat tgaaaaagga agagtatgag tattcaacat ttccgtgtcg cccttattcc
     9541 cttttttgcg gcattttgcc ttcctgtttt tgctcaccca gaaacgctgg tgaaagtaaa
     9601 agatgctgaa gatcagttgg gtgcacgagt gggttacatc gaactggatc tcaacagcgg
     9661 taagatcctt gagagttttc gccccgaaga acgttttcca atgatgagca cttttaaagt
     9721 tctgctatgt ggcgcggtat tatcccgtat tgacgccggg caagagcaac tcggtcgccg
     9781 catacactat tctcagaatg acttggttga gtactcacca gtcacagaaa agcatcttac
     9841 ggatggcatg acagtaagag aattatgcag tgctgccata accatgagtg ataacactgc
     9901 ggccaactta cttctgacaa cgatcggagg accgaaggag ctaaccgctt ttttgcacaa
     9961 catgggggat catgtaactc gccttgatcg ttgggaaccg gagctgaatg aagccatacc
    10021 aaacgacgag cgtgacacca cgatgcctgt agcaatggca acaacgttgc gcaaactatt
    10081 aactggcgaa ctacttactc tagcttcccg gcaacaatta atagactgga tggaggcgga
    10141 taaagttgca ggaccacttc tgcgctcggc ccttccggct ggctggttta ttgctgataa
    10201 atctggagcc ggtgagcgtg ggtctcgcgg tatcattgca gcactggggc cagatggtaa
    10261 gccctcccgt atcgtagtta tctacacgac ggggagtcag gcaactatgg atgaacgaaa
    10321 tagacagatc gctgagatag gtgcctcact gattaagcat tggtaactgt cagaccaagt
    10381 ttactcatat atactttaga ttgatttaaa acttcatttt taatttaaaa ggatctaggt
    10441 gaagatcctt tttgataatc tcatgaccaa aatcccttaa cgtgagtttt cgttccactg
    10501 agcgtcagac cccgtagaaa agatcaaagg atcttcttga gatccttttt ttctgcgcgt
    10561 aatctgctgc ttgcaaacaa aaaaaccacc gctaccagcg gtggtttgtt tgccggatca
    10621 agagctacca actctttttc cgaaggtaac tggcttcagc agagcgcaga taccaaatac
    10681 tgttcttcta gtgtagccgt agttaggcca ccacttcaag aactctgtag caccgcctac
    10741 atacctcgct ctgctaatcc tgttaccagt ggctgctgcc agtggcgata agtcgtgtct
    10801 taccgggttg gactcaagac gatagttacc ggataaggcg cagcggtcgg gctgaacggg
    10861 gggttcgtgc acacagccca gcttggagcg aacgacctac accgaactga gatacctaca
    10921 gcgtgagcta tgagaaagcg ccacgcttcc cgaagggaga aaggcggaca ggtatccggt
    10981 aagcggcagg gtcggaacag gagagcgcac gagggagctt ccagggggaa acgcctggta
    11041 tctttatagt cctgtcgggt ttcgccacct ctgacttgag cgtcgatttt tgtgatgctc
    11101 gtcagggggg cggagcctat ggaaaaacgc cagcaacgcg gcctttttac ggttcctggc
    11161 cttttgctgg ccttttgctc acatgttctt tcctgcgtta tcccctgatt ctgtggataa
    11221 ccgtattacc gcctttgagt gagctgatac cgctcgccgc agccgaacga ccgagcgcag
    11281 cgagtcagtg agcgaggaag cggaagagcg cccaatacgc aaaccgcctc tccccgcgcg
    11341 ttggccgatt cattaatgca gctggcacga caggtttccc gactggaaag cgggcagtga
    11401 gcgcaacgca attaatgtga gttagctcac tcattaggca ccccaggctt tacactttat
    11461 gcttccggct cgtatgttgt gtggaattgt gagcggataa caatttcaca caggaaacag
    11521 ctatgaccat gattacgcca agcgcgcaat taaccctcac taaagggaac aaaagctgga
    11581 gctgcaagc
//
