>Addgene plasmid #70659 | lentiCRISPR - Amplicon, BCR/ABL sgRNA 1 | depositor partial sequence | sequence record 126480 | U6seq_for
GGCTGCTAGAGAGTATTAGAATTAATTTGACTGTAAACACAAAGATATTAGTACAAAATACGTGACGTAG
AAAGTAATAATTTCTTGGGTAGTTTGCAGTTTTAAAATTATGTTTTAAAATGGACTATCATATGCTTACC
GTAACTTGAAAGTATTTCGATTTCTTGGCTTTATATATCTTGTGGAAAGGACGAAACACCGGATGACAGA
TGATGGATGGGTTTTAGAGCTAGAAATAGCAAGTTAAAATAAGGCTAGTCCGTTATCAACTTGAAAAAGT
GGCACCGAGTCGGTGCTTTTTTGAATTCTAGATCTTGAGACAAATGGCAGTATTCATCCACAATTTTAAA
AGAAAAGGGGGGATTGGGGGGTACAGTGCAGGGGAAAGAATAGTAGACATAATAGCAACAGACATACAAA
CTAAAGAATTACAAAAACAAATTACAAAAATTCAAAATTTTCGGGTTTATTACAGGGACAGCAGAGATCC
ACTTTGGCGCCGGCTCGAGTGGCTCCGGTGCCCGTCAGTGGGCAGAGCGCACATCGCCCACAGTCCCCGA
GAAGTTGGGGGGAGGGGTCGGCAATTGAACCGGTGCCTAGAGAAGGTGGCGCGGGGTAAACTGGGAAAGT
GATGTCGTGTACTGGCTCCG
