>Addgene plasmid #70659 | lentiCRISPR - Amplicon, BCR/ABL sgRNA 1 | addgene partial sequence | sequence record 162501 | hU6-F 5'-GAGGGCCTATTTCCCATGATT-3'
CTGTTAGAGAGATAATTAGAATTAATTTGACTGTAAACACAAAGATATTAGTACAAAATACGTGACGTAG
AAAGTAATAATTTCTTGGGTAGTTTGCAGTTTTAAAATTATGTTTTAAAATGGACTATCATATGCTTACC
GTAACTTGAAAGTATTTCGATTTCTTGGCTTTATATATCTTGTGGAAAGGACGAAACACCGGATGACAGA
TGATGGATGGGTTTTAGAGCTAGAAATAGCAAGTTAAAATAAGGCTAGTCCGTTATCAACTTGAAAAAGT
GGCACCGAGTCGGTGCTTTTTTGAATTCTAGATCTTGAGACAAATGGCAGTATTCATCCACAATTTTAAA
AGAAAAGGGGGGATTGGGGGGTACAGTGCAGGGGAAAGAATAGTAGACATAATAGCAACAGACATACAAA
CTAAAGAATTACAAAAACAAATTACAAAAATTCAAAATTTTCGGGTTTATTACAGGGACAGCAGAGATCC
ACTTTGGCGCCGGCTCGAGTGGCTCCGGTGCCCGTCAGTGGGCAGAGCGCACATCGCCCACAGTCCCCGA
GAAGTTGGGGGGAGGGGTCGGCAATTGAACCGGTGCCTAGAGAAGGTGGCGCGGGGTAAACTGGGAAAGT
GATGTCGTGTACTGGCTCCGCCTTTTTCCCGAGGGTGGGGGAGAACCGTATATAAGTGCAGTAGTCGCCG
TGAACGTTCTTTTTCGCAACGGGTTTGCCGCCAGAACACAGGTGTCGTGACGCGGGATCCGCCACCATGG
ATTACAAAGACGATGACGATAAGATGGCCCCAAAGAAGAAGCGGAAGGTCGGTATCCACGGAGTCCCAGC
AGCCGACAAGAAGTACAGCATCGGCCTGGACATCGGCACCAACTCTGTGGGCTGGGCCGTGATCACCGAC
GAGTACAAGGTGCCCAGCAAGAAATTCAAGGTGCTGGGCAAC
