>Addgene plasmid #70659 | lentiCRISPR - Amplicon, BCR/ABL sgRNA 1 | addgene partial sequence | sequence record 162502 | hEF1aprom-F 5'-AACTGGGAAAGTGATGTCGTG-3'
CGAGGGTGGGGGAGAACCGTATATAAGTGCAGTAGTCGCCGTGAACGTTCTTTTTCGCAACGGGTTTGCC
GCCAGAACACAGGTGTCGTGACGCGGGATCCGCCACCATGGATTACAAAGACGATGACGATAAGATGGCC
CCAAAGAAGAAGCGGAAGGTCGGTATCCACGGAGTCCCAGCAGCCGACAAGAAGTACAGCATCGGCCTGG
ACATCGGCACCAACTCTGTGGGCTGGGCCGTGATCACCGACGAGTACAAGGTGCCCAGCAAGAAATTCAA
GGTGCTGGGCAACACCGACCGGCACAGCATCAAGAAGAACCTGATCGGAGCCCTGCTGTTCGACAGCGGC
GAAACAGCCGAGGCCACCCGGCTGAAGAGAACCGCCAGAAGAAGATACACCAGACGGAAGAACCGGATCT
GCTATCTGCAAGAGATCTTCAGCAACGAGATGGCCAAGGTGGACGACAGCTTCTTCCACAGACTGGAAGA
GTCCTTCCTGGTGGAAGAGGATAAGAAGCACGAGCGGCACCCCATCTTCGGCAACATCGTGGACGAGGTG
GCCTACCACGAGAAGTACCCCACCATCTACCACCTGAGAAAGAAACTGGTGGACAGCACCGACAAGGCCG
ACCTGCGGCTGATCTATCTGGCCCTGGCCCACATGATCAAGTTCCGGGGCCACTTCCTGATCGAGGGCGA
CCTGAACCCCGACAACAGCGACGTGGACAAGCTGTTCATCCAGCTGGTGCAGACCTACAACCAGCTGTTC
GAGGAAAACCCCATCAACGCCAGCGGCGTGGACGCCAAGGCCATCCTGTCTGCCAGACTGAGCAAGAGCA
GACGGCTGGAAAATCTGATCGCCCAGCTGCCCGGCGAGAAGAAGAATGGCCTGTTCGGAAACCTGATTGC
CCTGAGCCTGGGCCTGACCCCCAACTTCAAGAGCAACTTCGACCTGGC
