>Addgene plasmid #70659 | lentiCRISPR - Amplicon, BCR/ABL sgRNA 1 | addgene partial sequence | sequence record 164111 | puro-variant-R 5'-gtgggcttgtactcggtcat-3'
TCGCCGGCCTGCTTCAGCAGGCTGAAGTTGGTGGCGCCGCTGCCGCTAGCTTTCTTTTTCTTAGCTTGAC
CAGCTTTCTTAGTAGCAGCAGGACGCTTGTCGCCTCCCAGCTGAGACAGGTCGATCCGTGTCTCGTACAG
GCCGGTGATGCTCTGGTGGATCAGGGTGGCGTCCAGCACCTCTTTGGTGCTGGTGTACCTCTTCCGGTCG
ATGGTGGTGTCAAAGTACTTGAAGGCGGCAGGGGCTCCCAGATTGGTCAGGGTAAACAGGTGGATGATAT
TCTCGGCCTGCTCTCTGATGGGCTTATCCCGGTGCTTGTTGTAGGCGGACAGCACTTTGTCCAGATTAGC
GTCGGCCAGGATCACTCTCTTGGAGAACTCGCTGATCTGCTCGATGATCTCGTCCAGGTAGTGCTTGTGC
TGTTCCACAAACAGCTGTTTCTGCTCATTATCCTCGGGGGAGCCCTTCAGCTTCTCATAGTGGCTGGCCA
GGTACAGGAAGTTCACATATTTGGAGGGCAGGGCCAGTTCGTTTCCCTTCTGCAGTTCGCCGGCAGAGGC
CAGCATTCTCTTCCGGCCGTTTTCCAGCTCGAACAGGGAGTACTTAGGCAGCTTGATGATCAGGTCCTTT
TTCACTTCTTTGTAGCCCTTGGCTTCCAGAAAGTCGATGGGATTCTTCTCGAAGCTGCTTCTTTCCATGA
TGGTGATCCCCAGCAGCTCTTTCACACTCTTCAGTTTCTTGGACTTGCCCTTTTCCACTTTGGCCACCAC
CAGCACAGAATAGGCCACGGTGGGGCTGTCGAAGCCGCCGTACTTCTTA
